Addgene plasmid #232211: cwby0002
Purpose: GGA cloning MSG-AGGA-promoter-ccdb-TTCC-HIS
Depositing lab: David Baker. Depositing organization: University of Washington. Publication: Accelerating protein design by scaling experimental characterization. Qian J, Milles LF, Wicky BIM, Ragotte RJ, Motmaen A, Borst AJ, Skotheim R, Ols S, Coventry B, Li X, Kibler RD, Goreshnik I, Exposit M, Lore K, Stewart L, Baker D. Nat Commun. 2026 Aug 20;17(1):9945. doi: 10.1038/s41467-026-76740-9. PubMed 42754580.
Backbone
  Vector backbone: pET29
  Vector type: Bacterial Expression
Growth in bacteria
  Bacterial resistance: Kanamycin, 50 μg/mL
  Growth temperature: 37°C
  Growth strain: NEB Stable
  Copy number: Unknown
Gene/Insert
  Gene/Insert name: ccdb
  Species: Synthetic
  Promoter: T7
  Cloning method: Golden Gate
Terms and licenses: Academic/Nonprofit Terms; Industry Terms: Not Available to Industry
Depositor comments: Please visit https://doi.org/10.1101/2025.08.05.668824 for bioRxiv preprint.
How to cite: cwby0002 was a gift from David Baker (Addgene plasmid # 232211 ; http://n2t.net/addgene:232211 ; RRID:Addgene_232211)
