[The description below was written by a language model from this plasmid's Addgene catalogue record and pLannotate feature annotations shown in this document.]
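Description:
cwby0002 is a pET29-based bacterial expression vector built as a Golden Gate assembly (GGA) destination plasmid for cloning synthetic protein-coding inserts. It is about 5.7 kb and carries the usual pET maintenance elements: a ColE1/pMB1-type origin with the bom site and the rop gene (which moderates copy number; the catalogue lists copy number as unknown), an f1 phage origin, and a kanamycin resistance gene (aph(3')-Ia) for selection. A lacI gene with its own promoter supplies lac repressor. The short TcR fragments, the predicted E. coli ORF and the CAP binding site annotated around lacI appear to be backbone remnants rather than functional parts.

The expression cassette consists of a T7 promoter followed by a lac operator and the T7 gene 10 ribosome binding site, so transcription depends on T7 RNA polymerase and is inducible with IPTG. It ends at the T7 terminator. Between these sits a stuffer containing a fragment of ccdA and a complete ccdB toxin gene. According to the purpose line, the stuffer carries its own promoter and is flanked by an N-terminal MSG leader with an AGGA overhang and a TTCC overhang leading into a C-terminal His tag, annotated as a short polyhistidine fragment. In a Golden Gate reaction, the type IIS enzyme (not named in the record) excises the ccdB cassette and the incoming gene replaces it in frame, giving an MSG-insert-His product. CcdB poisons DNA gyrase, so uncut parental plasmid kills standard cloning strains, providing counter-selection for correct assemblies. The small SET1 hit downstream of the tag is probably an incidental match. The associated publication concerns scaling up experimental characterization of designed proteins, which fits use in high-throughput cloning and His-tag purification from E. coli.
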