Features (pLannotate 1.2.2; 20 found; start..end, strand, type, name):
     15..470     +  rep_origin     f1 ori (sequence partly withheld): f1 bacteriophage origin of replication; arrow indicates direction of (+) strand synthesis
    497..554     +  promoter       AmpR promoter (fragment): bla
    563..1378    -  CDS            KanR: aminoglycoside phosphotransferase; aph(3')-Ia; confers resistance to kanamycin in bacteria or G418 (Geneticin®) in eukaryotes
   1500..2088    +  rep_origin     ori: high-copy-number ColE1/pMB1/pBR322/pUC origin of replication
   2274..2416    -  misc_feature   bom: basis of mobility region from pBR322
   2518..2709    -  CDS            rop: Rop protein, which maintains plasmids at low copy number; rop
   2726..3106    +  CDS            YPB1_ECOLX: Protein predicted: Swiss-Prot protein existence level 4. From Escherichia coli.
   3178..3469    -  CDS            TcR (fragment): tetracycline efflux protein; tet; confers resistance to tetracycline
   3484..3505    -  protein_bind   CAP binding site: CAP binding activates transcription in the presence of cAMP. E. coli catabolite activator protein
   3518..4600    -  CDS            lacI: lac repressor; lacI; The lac repressor binds to the lac operator to inhibit transcription in E. coli. This inhibition can be relieved by adding lactose or isopropyl-β-D-thiogalactopyranoside (IPTG).
   4601..4678    -  promoter       lacI promoter: lacI
   4686..4965    -  CDS            TcR (fragment): tetracycline efflux protein; tet; confers resistance to tetracycline
   4991..5009    +  promoter       T7 promoter: promoter for bacteriophage T7 RNA polymerase
   5010..5034    +  protein_bind   lac operator: The lac repressor binds to the lac operator to inhibit transcription in E. coli. This inhibition can be relieved by adding lactose or isopropyl-β-D-thiogalactopyranoside (IPTG). lac repressor encoded by lacI
   5049..5071    +  RBS            RBS: efficient ribosome binding site from bacteriophage T7 gene 10 (Olins and Rangwala, 1989)
   5094..5165    +  CDS            ccdA (fragment): CCDA_ECO57 - Also known as H, letA. Experimental evidence at protein level: Swiss-Prot protein existence level 1. Antitoxin component of a type II toxin-antitoxin (TA) system which inhibits the post-segregational killing (PSK) of plasmid-free cells, also referred to as a plasmid addiction system. Binds to and blocks the activity of CcdB; will also remove bound CcdB protein from the CcdB-GyrA complex by forming a CcdA-CcdB complex, a process termed rejuvenation. Functions as a transcriptional corepressor for the ccdAB operon, repression also requires CcdB (By similarity). From Escherichia coli
   5199..5501    +  CDS            ccdB: CCDB_ECOLI - Also known as G, letB, letD. Experimental evidence at protein level: Swiss-Prot protein existence level 1. Toxic component of a type II toxin-antitoxin (TA) system, functioning in plasmid maintainence. Responsible for the post- segregational killing (PSK) of plasmid-free cells, also referred to as a plasmid addiction system. Half-life of over 2 hours. Cell killing by CcdB is accompanied by filamentation, defects in chromosome and plasmid segregation, defects in cell division, formation of anucleate cells, decreased DNA synthesis and plasmid loss. Interferes with the activity of DN
   5517..5535    +  CDS            9xHis (fragment): 9xHis affinity tag
   5548..5597    +  CDS            SET1 (fragment): solubility-enhancement tag derived from T7 phage gene 10B
   5605..5652    +  terminator     T7 terminator: transcription terminator for bacteriophage T7 RNA polymerase
>Addgene plasmid #232211 | cwby0002 | addgene full sequence | sequence record 489559 | Addgene NGS Result
GATTGGCGAATGGG
[124 nt withheld, positions 15-138]
C
[91 nt withheld, positions 140-230]
A
[49 nt withheld, positions 232-280]
CCTTTGACGTTGGAGTCCACGTTCTTT
[37 nt withheld, positions 308-344]
ACCCTATCTCGGTCTATTCTTTTGATTTATAAGGGATTTTGCCGATTTCGGCCTATTGGTTAAAAAATGA
GCTGATTTAACAAAAATTTAACGCGAATTTTAACAAAATATTAACGTTTACAATTTCAGGTGGCACTTTT
CGGGGAAATGTGCGCGGAACCCCTATTTGTTTATTTTTCTAAATACATTCAAATATGTATCCGCTCATGA
ATTAATTCTTAGAAAAACTCATCGAGCATCAAATGAAACTGCAATTTATTCATATCAGGATTATCAATAC
CATATTTTTGAAAAAGCCGTTTCTGTAATGAAGGAGAAAACTCACCGAGGCAGTTCCATAGGATGGCAAG
ATCCTGGTATCGGTCTGCGATTCCGACTCGTCCAACATCAATACAACCTATTAATTTCCCCTCGTCAAAA
ATAAGGTTATCAAGTGAGAAATCACCATGAGTGACGACTGAATCCGGTGAGAATGGCAAAAGTTTATGCA
TTTCTTTCCAGACTTGTTCAACAGGCCAGCCATTACGCTCGTCATCAAAATCACTCGCATCAACCAAACC
GTTATTCATTCGTGATTGCGCCTGAGCGAGACGAAATACGCGATCGCTGTTAAAAGGACAATTACAAACA
GGAATCGAATGCAACCGGCGCAGGAACACTGCCAGCGCATCAACAATATTTTCACCTGAATCAGGATATT
CTTCTAATACCTGGAATGCTGTTTTCCCGGGGATCGCAGTGGTGAGTAACCATGCATCATCAGGAGTACG
GATAAAATGCTTGATGGTCGGAAGAGGCATAAATTCCGTCAGCCAGTTTAGTCTGACCATCTCATCTGTA
ACATCATTGGCAACGCTACCTTTGCCATGTTTCAGAAACAACTCTGGCGCATCGGGCTTCCCATACAATC
GATAGATTGTCGCACCTGATTGCCCGACATTATCGCGAGCCCATTTATACCCATATAAATCAGCATCCAT
GTTGGAATTTAATCGCGGCCTAGAGCAAGACGTTTCCCGTTGAATATGGCTCATAACACCCCTTGTATTA
CTGTTTATGTAAGCAGACAGTTTTATTGTTCATGACCAAAATCCCTTAACGTGAGTTTTCGTTCCACTGA
GCGTCAGACCCCGTAGAAAAGATCAAAGGATCTTCTTGAGATCCTTTTTTTCTGCGCGTAATCTGCTGCT
TGCAAACAAAAAAACCACCGCTACCAGCGGTGGTTTGTTTGCCGGATCAAGAGCTACCAACTCTTTTTCC
GAAGGTAACTGGCTTCAGCAGAGCGCAGATACCAAATACTGTCCTTCTAGTGTAGCCGTAGTTAGGCCAC
CACTTCAAGAACTCTGTAGCACCGCCTACATACCTCGCTCTGCTAATCCTGTTACCAGTGGCTGCTGCCA
GTGGCGATAAGTCGTGTCTTACCGGGTTGGACTCAAGACGATAGTTACCGGATAAGGCGCAGCGGTCGGG
CTGAACGGGGGGTTCGTGCACACAGCCCAGCTTGGAGCGAACGACCTACACCGAACTGAGATACCTACAG
CGTGAGCTATGAGAAAGCGCCACGCTTCCCGAAGGGAGAAAGGCGGACAGGTATCCGGTAAGCGGCAGGG
TCGGAACAGGAGAGCGCACGAGGGAGCTTCCAGGGGGAAACGCCTGGTATCTTTATAGTCCTGTCGGGTT
TCGCCACCTCTGACTTGAGCGTCGATTTTTGTGATGCTCGTCAGGGGGGCGGAGCCTATGGAAAAACGCC
AGCAACGCGGCCTTTTTACGGTTCCTGGCCTTTTGCTGGCCTTTTGCTCACATGTTCTTTCCTGCGTTAT
CCCCTGATTCTGTGGATAACCGTATTACCGCCTTTGAGTGAGCTGATACCGCTCGCCGCAGCCGAACGAC
CGAGCGCAGCGAGTCAGTGAGCGAGGAAGCGGAAGAGCGCCTGATGCGGTATTTTCTCCTTACGCATCTG
TGCGGTATTTCACACCGCATATATGGTGCACTCTCAGTACAATCTGCTCTGATGCCGCATAGTTAAGCCA
GTATACACTCCGCTATCGCTACGTGACTGGGTCATGGCTGCGCCCCGACACCCGCCAACACCCGCTGACG
CGCCCTGACGGGCTTGTCTGCTCCCGGCATCCGCTTACAGACAAGCTGTGACCGTCTCCGGGAGCTGCAT
GTGTCAGAGGTTTTCACCGTCATCACCGAAACGCGCGAGGCAGCTGCGGTAAAGCTCATCAGCGTGGTCG
TGAAGCGATTCACAGATGTCTGCCTGTTCATCCGCGTCCAGCTCGTTGAGTTTCTCCAGAAGCGTTAATG
TCTGGCTTCTGATAAAGCGGGCCATGTTAAGGGCGGTTTTTTCCTGTTTGGTCACTGATGCCTCCGTGTA
AGGGGGATTTCTGTTCATGGGGGTAATGATACCGATGAAACGAGAGAGGATGCTCACGATACGGGTTACT
GATGATGAACATGCCCGGTTACTGGAACGTTGTGAGGGTAAACAACTGGCGGTATGGATGCGGCGGGACC
AGAGAAAAATCACTCAGGGTCAATGCCAGCGCTTCGTTAATACAGATGTAGGTGTTCCACAGGGTAGCCA
GCAGCATCCTGCGATGCAGATCCGGAACATAATGGTGCAGGGCGCTGACTTCCGCGTTTCCAGACTTTAC
GAAACACGGAAACCGAAGACCATTCATGTTGTTGCTCAGGTCGCAGACGTTTTGCAGCAGCAGTCGCTTC
ACGTTCGCTCGCGTATCGGTGATTCATTCTGCTAACCAGTAAGGCAACCCCGCCAGCCTAGCCGGGTCCT
CAACGACAGGAGCACGATCATGCGCACCCGTGGGGCCGCCATGCCGGCGATAATGGCCTGCTTCTCGCCG
AAACGTTTGGTGGCGGGACCAGTGACGAAGGCTTGAGCGAGGGCGTGCAAGATTCCGAATACCGCAAGCG
ACAGGCCGATCATCGTCGCGCTCCAGCGAAAGCGGTCCTCGCCGAAAATGACCCAGAGCGCTGCCGGCAC
CTGTCCTACGAGTTGCATGATAAAGAAGACAGTCATAAGTGCGGCGACGATAGTCATGCCCCGCGCCCAC
CGGAAGGAGCTGACTGGGTTGAAGGCTCTCAAGGGCATCGGTCGAGATCCCGGTGCCTAATGAGTGAGCT
AACTTACATTAATTGCGTTGCGCTCACTGCCCGCTTTCCAGTCGGGAAACCTGTCGTGCCAGCTGCATTA
ATGAATCGGCCAACGCGCGGGGAGAGGCGGTTTGCGTATTGGGCGCCAGGGTGGTTTTTCTTTTCACCAG
TGAGACGGGCAACAGCTGATTGCCCTTCACCGCCTGGCCCTGAGAGAGTTGCAGCAAGCGGTCCACGCTG
GTTTGCCCCAGCAGGCGAAAATCCTGTTTGATGGTGGTTAACGGCGGGATATAACATGAGCTGTCTTCGG
TATCGTCGTATCCCACTACCGAGATGTCCGCACCAACGCGCAGCCCGGACTCGGTAATGGCGCGCATTGC
GCCCAGCGCCATCTGATCGTTGGCAACCAGCATCGCAGTGGGAACGATGCCCTCATTCAGCATTTGCATG
GTTTGTTGAAAACCGGACATGGCACTCCAGTCGCCTTCCCGTTCCGCTATCGGCTGAATTTGATTGCGAG
TGAGATATTTATGCCAGCCAGCCAGACGCAGACGCGCCGAGACAGAACTTAATGGGCCCGCTAACAGCGC
GATTTGCTGGTGACCCAATGCGACCAGATGCTCCACGCCCAGTCGCGTACCGTCTTCATGGGAGAAAATA
ATACTGTTGATGGGTGTCTGGTCAGAGACATCAAGAAATAACGCCGGAACATTAGTGCAGGCAGCTTCCA
CAGCAATGGCATCCTGGTCATCCAGCGGATAGTTAATGATCAGCCCACTGACGCGTTGCGCGAGAAGATT
GTGCACCGCCGCTTTACAGGCTTCGACGCCGCTTCGTTCTACCATCGACACCACCACGCTGGCACCCAGT
TGATCGGCGCGAGATTTAATCGCCGCGACAATTTGCGACGGCGCGTGCAGGGCCAGACTGGAGGTGGCAA
CGCCAATCAGCAACGACTGTTTGCCCGCCAGTTGTTGTGCCACGCGGTTGGGAATGTAATTCAGCTCCGC
CATCGCCGCTTCCACTTTTTCCCGCGTTTTCGCAGAAACGTGGCTGGCCTGGTTCACCACGCGGGAAACG
GTCTGATAAGAGACACCGGCATACTCTGCGACATCGTATAACGTTACTGGTTTCACATTCACCACCCTGA
ATTGACTCTCTTCCGGGCGCTATCATGCCATACCGCGAAAGGTTTTGCGCCATTCGATGGTGTCCGGGAT
CTCGACGCTCTCCCTTATGCGACTCCTGCATTAGGAAGCAGCCCAGTAGTAGGTTGAGGCCGTTGAGCAC
CGCCGCCGCAAGGAATGGTGCATGCAAGGAGATGGCGCCCAACAGTCCCCCGGCCACGGGGCCTGCCACC
ATACCCACGCCGAAACAAGCGCTCATGAGCCCGAAGTGGCGAGCCCGATCTTCCCCATCGGTGATGTCGG
CGATATAGGCGCCAGCAACCGCACCTGTGGCGCCGGTGATGCCGGCCACGATGCGTCCGGCGTAGAGGAT
CGAGATCGATCTCGATCCCGCGAAATTAATACGACTCACTATAGGGGAATTGTGAGCGGATAACAATTCC
CCTCTAGAAATAATTTTGTTTAACTTTAAGAAGGAGATATACATATGTCAGGAGGAGACCGAAAGCGTAT
TACAGTGACAGTTGACAGCGACAGCTATCAGTTGCTCAAGGCATATATGATGTCAATATCTCCGGTCTGG
TATGCACAACCAAGAATGAAGCCCATGCAGTTTAAGGTTTACACCTATAAAAGAGAGAGCCGTTATCGTC
TGTTTGTGGATGTACAGAGTGATATTATTGACACGCCCGGGCGACGGATGGTGATCCCCCTGGCCAGTGC
ACGTCTGCTGTCAGATAAAGTCTCCCGTGAACTTTACCCGGTGGTGCATATCGGGGATGAAAGCTGGCGC
ATGATGACCACCGATATGGCCAGTGTGCCGGTTTCCGTTATCGGGGAAGAAGTGGCTGATCTCAGCCACC
GCGAAAATGACATCAAAAACGCCATTAACCTGATGTTCTGGGGAATATGAACGGTCTCGTTCCCACCACC
ACCACCACCACTAATGAGATCCGGCTGCTAACAAAGCCCGAAAGGAAGCTGAGTTGGCTGCTGCCACCGC
TGAGCAATAACTAGCATAACCCCTTGGGGCCTCTAAACGGGTCTTGAGGGGTTTTTTGCTGAAAGGAGGA
ACTATATCCG
